Addgene plasmid #196849: pBactin-AcGFP-CI
Purpose: Expression of green fluorescent reporter AcGFP driven by the strong Beta-actin promoter
Depositing lab: Frank Bradke. Depositing organization: Deutsches Zentrum fuer Neurodegenerative Erkrankungen (DZNE). Publication: Centrosomal microtubule nucleation regulates radial migration of projection neurons independently of polarization in the developing brain. Vinopal S, Dupraz S, Alfadil E, Pietralla T, Bendre S, Stiess M, Falk S, Camargo Ortega G, Maghelli N, Tolic IM, Smejkal J, Gotz M, Bradke F. Neuron. 2023 Apr 19;111(8):1241-1263.e16. doi: 10.1016/j.neuron.2023.01.020. Epub 2023 Feb 15. PubMed 36796357.
Backbone
  Vector backbone: pBeta-actin
  Backbone size w/o insert (bp): 5967
  Vector type: Mammalian Expression
Growth in bacteria
  Bacterial resistance: Ampicillin, 100 μg/mL
  Growth temperature: 37°C
  Growth strain: DH5alpha
  Copy number: High Copy
Gene/Insert
  Gene/Insert name: AcGFP
  Species: Aequorea coerulescens
  Insert size (bp): 815
  Mutation: None (wt)
  Promoter: Chicken bactin (plus Chicken bactin intron)
  Cloning method: Restriction Enzyme; 5′ cloning site NheI (not destroyed); 3′ cloning site XbaI (not destroyed)
  Sequencing primers: 5′ pCAG forward (5'-GCAACGTGCTGGTTATTGTG-3'); 3′ SV40pA-R (5'-GAAATTTGTGATGCTATTGC-3')
Resource information
  A portion of this plasmid was derived from a plasmid made by: pBeta-actin [Kapitein et al. , 2010]
Terms and licenses: Academic/Nonprofit Terms; Industry Terms: Not Available to Industry
How to cite: pBactin-AcGFP-CI was a gift from Frank Bradke (Addgene plasmid # 196849 ; http://n2t.net/addgene:196849 ; RRID:Addgene_196849)
