[The description below was written by a language model from this plasmid's Addgene catalogue record and pLannotate feature annotations shown in this document.]
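Description:
pBactin-AcGFP-CI is a mammalian expression plasmid built on the pBeta-actin backbone that drives constitutive expression of the green fluorescent protein AcGFP, derived from the jellyfish Aequorea coerulescens. The full sequenced construct is 6,782 nt. In bacteria it is maintained through a high-copy ColE1/pUC-type origin of replication and selected with ampicillin via the β-lactamase (AmpR) gene and its own promoter. The remaining bacterial annotations (lac promoter and operator, CAP binding site, and fragments of lacI, lacZα, rop and bom) are residual cloning-vector sequences with no evident role in the expression cassette. No mammalian selection marker is annotated, which suggests the plasmid is suited to transient expression rather than drug selection of stable lines.

The expression cassette begins with the chicken β-actin promoter, which spans the numbering origin of the circular sequence. It is followed by an intron that the catalogue lists as the chicken β-actin intron and that the automated annotation identifies as a chimeric chicken β-actin/rabbit β-globin intron, an element that generally enhances transcript processing and expression. The unmutated AcGFP1 coding sequence comes next, inserted between retained NheI and XbaI sites. A multiple cloning site lies immediately after it, an arrangement that, together with the "CI" in the name, resembles C1-type vectors in which a gene of interest can be fused to the C-terminus of the fluorescent protein, although the record does not state this use. Transcripts end at an SV40 polyadenylation signal, preceded by a short SV40 large T antigen fragment that is probably part of that viral region. The stated purpose is strong β-actin promoter-driven expression of a green fluorescent reporter, and the associated publication concerns neuronal migration and microtubule nucleation in the developing brain.
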