Features (pLannotate 1.2.2; 16 found; start..end, strand, type, name):
    237..1206    +  intron         chimeric intron: chimera between introns from chicken β-actin and rabbit β-globin
   1269..1985    +  CDS            AcGFP1: AcGFP1 is a basic (constitutively fluorescent) green fluorescent protein, derived from Aequorea coerulescens.
   1986..2051    +  misc_feature   MCS: multiple cloning site
   2070..2155    +  CDS            large T antigen (fragment): large T antigen from SV40 (simian virus 40)
   2178..2312    +  polyA_signal   SV40 poly(A) signal: SV40 polyadenylation signal
   2350..2366    -  protein_bind   lac operator: The lac repressor binds to the lac operator to inhibit transcription in E. coli. This inhibition can be relieved by adding lactose or isopropyl-β-D-thiogalactopyranoside (IPTG). lac repressor encoded by lacI
   2374..2404    -  promoter       lac promoter: promoter for the E. coli lac operon
   2419..2440    -  protein_bind   CAP binding site: CAP binding activates transcription in the presence of cAMP. E. coli catabolite activator protein
   2453..2545    -  CDS            lacI (fragment): lac repressor; lacI; The lac repressor binds to the lac operator to inhibit transcription in E. coli. This inhibition can be relieved by adding lactose or isopropyl-β-D-thiogalactopyranoside (IPTG).
   2728..3316    -  rep_origin     ori: high-copy-number ColE1/pMB1/pBR322/pUC origin of replication
   3487..4347    -  CDS            AmpR: β-lactamase; bla; confers resistance to ampicillin, carbenicillin, and related antibiotics
   4348..4452    -  promoter       AmpR promoter: bla
   4547..4582    +  CDS            rop (fragment): Rop protein, which maintains plasmids at low copy number; rop
   4684..4783    +  misc_feature   bom (fragment): basis of mobility region from pBR322
   4789..4943    -  CDS            lacZα (fragment): LacZα fragment of β-galactosidase; lacZ fragment
   6743..236     +  promoter       chicken β-actin promoter (across the origin): No description available
>Addgene plasmid #196849 | pBactin-AcGFP-CI | addgene full sequence | sequence record 409183 | Addgene NGS Result
CCCCCCCTCCCCACCCCCAATTTTGTATTTATTTATTTTTTAATTATTTTGTGCAGCGATGGGGGSGGGG
GGGGGGGGGGCGCGCGCCAGGCGGGGCGGGGCGGGGCGAGGGGCGGGGCGGGGCGAGGCGGAGAGGTGCG
GCGGCAGCCAATCAGAGCGGCGCGCTCCGAAAGTTTCCTTTTATGGCGAGGCGGCGGCGGCGGCGGCCCT
ATAAAAAGCGAAGCGCGCGGCGGGCGGGAGTCGCTGCGCGCTGCCTTCGCCCCGTGCCCCGCTCCGCCGC
CGCCTCGCGCCGCCCGCCCCGGCTCTGACTGACCGCGTTACTCCCACAGGTGAGCGGGCGGGACGGCCCT
TCTCCTCCGGGCTGTAATTAGCGCTTGGTTTAATGACGGCTCGTTTCTTTTCTGTGGCTGCGTGAAAGCC
TTAAAGGGCTCCGGGAGGGCCCTTTGTGCGGGGGGGAGCGGCTCGGGGGGTGCGTGCGTGTGTGTGTGCG
TGGGGAGCGCCGCGTGCGGCTCCGCGCTGCCCGGCGGCTGTGAGCGCTGCGGGCGCGGCGCGGGGCTTTG
TGCGCTCCGCAGTGTGCGCGAGGGGAGCGCGGCCGGGGGCGGTGCCCCGCGGTGCGGGGGGGGCTGCGAG
GGGAACAAAGGCTGCGTGCGGGGTGTGTGCGTGGGGGGGTGAGCAGGGGGTGTGGGCGCGGCGGTCGGGC
TGTAACCCCCCCCTGCACCCCCCTCCCCGAGTTGCTGAGCACGGCCCGGCTTCGGGTGCGGGGCTCCGTG
CGGGGCGTGGCGCGGGGCTCGCCGTGCCGGGCGGGGGGTGGCGGCAGGTGGGGGTGCCGGGCGGGGCGGG
GCCGCCTCGGGCCGGGGAGGGCTCGGGGGAGGGGCGCGGCGGCCCCCGGAGCGCCGGCGGCTGTCGAGGC
GCGGCGAGCCGCAGCCATTGCCTTTTATGGTAATCGTGCGAGAGGGCGCAGGGACTTCCTTTGTCCCAAA
TCTGTGCGGAGCCGAAATCTGGGAGGCGCCGCCGCACCCCCTCTAGCGGGCGCGGGGCGAAGCGGTGCGG
CGCCGGCAGGAAGGAAATGGGCGGGGAGGGCCTTCGTGCGTCGCCGCGCCGCCGTCCCCTTCTCCATCTC
CAGCCTCGGGGCTGTCCGCAGGGGGACGGCTGCCTTCGGGGGGGACGGGGCAGGGCGGGGTTCGGCTTCT
GGCGTGTGACCGGCGGGGTTTATATCTTCCCTTCTCTGTTCCTCCGCAGCCCCCAAGCTAGCGCTACCGG
TCGCCACCATGGTGAGCAAGGGCGCCGAGCTGTTCACCGGCATCGTGCCCATCCTGATCGAGCTGAATGG
CGATGTGAATGGCCACAAGTTCAGCGTGAGCGGCGAGGGCGAGGGCGATGCCACCTACGGCAAGCTGACC
CTGAAGTTCATCTGCACCACCGGCAAGCTGCCTGTGCCCTGGCCCACCCTGGTGACCACCCTGAGCTACG
GCGTGCAGTGCTTCTCACGCTACCCCGATCACATGAAGCAGCACGACTTCTTCAAGAGCGCCATGCCTGA
GGGCTACATCCAGGAGCGCACCATCTTCTTCGAGGATGACGGCAACTACAAGTCGCGCGCCGAGGTGAAG
TTCGAGGGCGATACCCTGGTGAATCGCATCGAGCTGACCGGCACCGATTTCAAGGAGGATGGCAACATCC
TGGGCAATAAGATGGAGTACAACTACAACGCCCACAATGTGTACATCATGACCGACAAGGCCAAGAATGG
CATCAAGGTGAACTTCAAGATCCGCCACAACATCGAGGATGGCAGCGTGCAGCTGGCCGACCACTACCAG
CAGAATACCCCCATCGGCGATGGCCCTGTGCTGCTGCCCGATAACCACTACCTGTCCACCCAGAGCGCCC
TGTCCAAGGACCCCAACGAGAAGCGCGATCACATGATCTACTTCGGCTTCGTGACCGCCGCCGCCATCAC
CCACGGCATGGATGAGCTGTACAAGTCCGGACTCAGATCTCGAGCTCAAGCTTCGAATTCTGCAGTCGAC
GGTACCGCGGGCCCGGGATCCACCGGATCTAGATAAGTAATGATCATAATCAGCCATATCACATCTGTAG
AGGTTTTACTTGCTTTAAAAAACCTCCCACACCTCCCCCTGAACCTGAAACATAAAATGAATGCAATTGT
TGTTGTTAACTTGTTTATTGCAGCTTATAATGGTTACAAATAAAGCAATAGCATCACAAATTTCACAAAT
AAAGCATTTTTTTCACTGCATTCTAGTTGTGGTTTGTCCAAACTCATCAATGTATCTTATCATGTCTGGA
TCAATTCGTAATCATGTCATAGCTGTTTCCTGTGTGAAATTGTTATCCGCTCACAATTCCACACAACATA
CGAGCCGGAAGCATAAAGTGTAAAGCCTGGGGTGCCTAATGAGTGAGCTAACTCACATTAATTGCGTTGC
GCTCACTGCCCGCTTTCCAGTCGGGAAACCTGTCGTGCCAGCTGCATTAATGAATCGGCCAACGCGCGGG
GAGAGGCGGTTTGCGTATTGGGCGCTCTTCCGCTTCCTCGCTCACTGACTCGCTGCGCTCGGTCGTTCGG
CTGCGGCGAGCGGTATCAGCTCACTCAAAGGCGGTAATACGGTTATCCACAGAATCAGGGGATAACGCAG
GAAAGAACATGTGAGCAAAAGGCCAGCAAAAGGCCAGGAACCGTAAAAAGGCCGCGTTGCTGGCGTTTTT
CCATAGGCTCCGCCCCCCTGACGAGCATCACAAAAATCGACGCTCAAGTCAGAGGTGGCGAAACCCGACA
GGACTATAAAGATACCAGGCGTTTCCCCCTGGAAGCTCCCTCGTGCGCTCTCCTGTTCCGACCCTGCCGC
TTACCGGATACCTGTCCGCCTTTCTCCCTTCGGGAAGCGTGGCGCTTTCTCATAGCTCACGCTGTAGGTA
TCTCAGTTCGGTGTAGGTCGTTCGCTCCAAGCTGGGCTGTGTGCACGAACCCCCCGTTCAGCCCGACCGC
TGCGCCTTATCCGGTAACTATCGTCTTGAGTCCAACCCGGTAAGACACGACTTATCGCCACTGGCAGCAG
CCACTGGTAACAGGATTAGCAGAGCGAGGTATGTAGGCGGTGCTACAGAGTTCTTGAAGTGGTGGCCTAA
CTACGGCTACACTAGAAGAACAGTATTTGGTATCTGCGCTCTGCTGAAGCCAGTTACCTTCGGAAAAAGA
GTTGGTAGCTCTTGATCCGGCAAACAAACCACCGCTGGTAGCGGTGGTTTTTTTGTTTGCAAGCAGCAGA
TTACGCGCAGAAAAAAAGGATCTCAAGAAGATCCTTTGATCTTTTCTACGGGGTCTGACGCTCAGTGGAA
CGAAAACTCACGTTAAGGGATTTTGGTCATGAGATTATCAAAAAGGATCTTCACCTAGATCCTTTTAAAT
TAAAAATGAAGTTTTAAATCAATCTAAAGTATATATGAGTAAACTTGGTCTGACAGTTACCAATGCTTAA
TCAGTGAGGCACCTATCTCAGCGATCTGTCTATTTCGTTCATCCATAGTTGCCTGACTCCCCGTCGTGTA
GATAACTACGATACGGGAGGGCTTACCATCTGGCCCCAGTGCTGCAATGATACCGCGAGACCCACGCTCA
CCGGCTCCAGATTTATCAGCAATAAACCAGCCAGCCGGAAGGGCCGAGCGCAGAAGTGGTCCTGCAACTT
TATCCGCCTCCATCCAGTCTATTAATTGTTGCCGGGAAGCTAGAGTAAGTAGTTCGCCAGTTAATAGTTT
GCGCAACGTTGTTGCCATTGCTACAGGCATCGTGGTGTCACGCTCGTCGTTTGGTATGGCTTCATTCAGC
TCCGGTTCCCAACGATCAAGGCGAGTTACATGATCCCCCATGTTGTGCAAAAAAGCGGTTAGCTCCTTCG
GTCCTCCGATCGTTGTCAGAAGTAAGTTGGCCGCAGTGTTATCACTCATGGTTATGGCAGCACTGCATAA
TTCTCTTACTGTCATGCCATCCGTAAGATGCTTTTCTGTGACTGGTGAGTACTCAACCAAGTCATTCTGA
GAATAGTGTATGCGGCGACCGAGTTGCTCTTGCCCGGCGTCAATACGGGATAATACCGCGCCACATAGCA
GAACTTTAAAAGTGCTCATCATTGGAAAACGTTCTTCGGGGCGAAAACTCTCAAGGATCTTACCGCTGTT
GAGATCCAGTTCGATGTAACCCACTCGTGCACCCAACTGATCTTCAGCATCTTTTACTTTCACCAGCGTT
TCTGGGTGAGCAAAAACAGGAAGGCAAAATGCCGCAAAAAAGGGAATAAGGGCGACACGGAAATGTTGAA
TACTCATACTCTTCCTTTTTCAATATTATTGAAGCATTTATCAGGGTTATTGTCTCATGAGCGGATACAT
ATTTGAATGTATTTAGAAAAATAAACAAATAGGGGTTCCGCGCACATTTCCCCGAAAAGTGCCACCTGAC
GTCTAAGAAACCATTATTATCATGACATTAACCTATAAAAATAGGCGTATCACGAGGCCCTTTCGTCTCG
CGCGTTTCGGTGATGACGGTGAAAACCTCTGACACATGCAGCTCCCGGAGACGGTCACAGCTTGTCTGTA
AGCGGATGCCGGGAGCAGACAAGCCCGTCAGGGCGCGTCAGCGGGTGTTGGCGGGTGTCGGGGCTGGCTT
AACTATGCGGCATCAGAGCAGATTGTACTGAGAGTGCACCATATGCGGTGTGAAATACCGCACAGATGCG
TAAGGAGAAAATACCGCATCAGGCGCCATTCGCCATTCAGGCTGCGCAACTGTTGGGAAGGGCGATCGGT
GCGGGCCTCTTCGCTATTACGCCAGCTGGCGAAAGGGGGATGTGCTGCAAGGCGATTAAGTTGGGTAACG
CCAGGGTTTTCCCAGTCACGACGTTGTAAAACGACGGCCAGTGCCAAGTTGGGATCTTTGCATTGGCCCA
CGGCTCTCAGGATGGGGATGCTCCCCTTCAGCACCCGGTTCCCCTTGGAAACTGATGGTCCTGGCTCTGT
GGCATGGCAGTGGCACTGTGAGGAGCCCCCTACCAGCAGCACACAGTGGGGTTGGCACTGCCACGCTCCG
GATGCCGCGCTCTGATCCAACCCCATAATCAAGGGAACCCGAATTGCCCCATCATTGCCCCCACCACCCC
CATCCTGCCGGGCCCTCACACCCCACGCTGCCTTCTGGTGACATTCCCCAGCCCAAACCCACGGCTTCAT
GGCTACCGCGGGGCATTTCCCATTGCCGCCCCATTATCAGCTCTGCACACCTCCCGCTGTACCCATGCCT
CGTGGCTGCCCTTCTTTGACGTATAATCTTCTAATTAATACCCGGCCTTGTCAAAGTGGAGCACAAACGT
TAATTAATTCCCCAGCAGGCAGGTAATTAACAGTGTGACTCCCTTTTTGCTGCGAGTGGGGCTGATACAG
AGAGATGTGGCACTATGGAGCCCACGGGGTCCTGGCACTGGGTGCCCACGGAGGTCCCCATGTGCTGCAG
TGTCACCGCCTCCGAGGAGACAGTATTGTCCCTGCGGTGTCCCTGCAGCTCAGCTCTGTCCACAGGGCCA
CCTCCAGTTTGGAGGGGACACAATGCAGCCCCGATGCAACCCATCCTCGCAGCATCCCAGGGACAAAGAC
CCCACTGCAAGACCGCACACAGGGCTGGGTCCCGCTCCCCTAATATCTACAGTGCTTCTTGCATGGCCCC
TTAATCAATGCAGTTAATCAGCATGCGCTCATGCACCGCTCTGGAGCTGCAAAGCCCCTCGCAGCGCTGC
TCACCAACACCGCGCACCGCCCCGGCCCAGCCTGCAGCACGCGCTGCAAACAGGAAAGAAACAAAATATT
GCCCAAATGTAGGCAAAGGCATTCGGCTGCCTTGACCTCCGCCGGGCCGGGCCCTGCCTGACTCAGCTCC
TTACTCAGCGCTCGCTTCCTCCCTCCGGCTGCCACCGCCGCAGCGCACACCCTGACAAAGAGTGGCCCTT
AACGGGCTCTGAGGTGCACCCAGCAGTGCACTCAGCAGTCCAAGGGCCGGCCTGGAGGTTTGCACCGCTA
CGTGCTGACATTAGCATTGAACTTGGCCCTGGGTAGTGCTGCAGGCCGGGCGGGGTGGGTGTAGAGAGTG
CAGCGCGCGTTGCACCCGGTGCCCCTTCCCCTCCCTTGCATCCCAGCAGGCTGCACCCCAGCACCAGGCC
CGTGCATGCATGCTCCTGGTGTTATTGCAGCCTGGTGCATGCATGCGTCTTGATGGTGCAGCGCTGTGCA
TGCATCCTCCTTGGTGTGTAGCAGTCTAGTGCATGCATACCCCTCGGTGTTATTGCTGCTCTGTGCACGC
ACGCTCATTGTATCACTTCATCCCAGTGCATGCACTCACACTGGAGCGATTGCTGCTCGGTGCACGCACA
CTCATTGTATCACTGCAGCTCAGTGGCTGCACGCACACCGGTGTTATTGCTGCTCGGTGCGTGCATGCAC
ATCAGTGTCGCTGCAGCTCAGTGCATGCACGCTCATTGCCCATCGCTATCCCTGCCTCTCCTGCTGGCGC
TCCCCGGGAGGTGACTTCAAGGGGACCGCAGGACCACCTCGGGGGTGGGGGGAGGGCTGCACACGCGGAC
CCCGCTCCCCCTCCCCAACAAAGCACTGTGGAATCAAAAAGGGGGGAGGGGGGATGGAGGGGCGCGTCAC
ACCCCCGCCCCACACCCTCACCTCGAGGTGAGCCCCACGTTCTGCTTCACTCTCCCCATCTC
